Addgene plasmid #127227: pMM107
Purpose: 35S::IPT::pinII terminator
Depositing lab: Daniel Voytas. Depositing organization: University of Minnesota. Publication: Plant gene editing through de novo induction of meristems. Maher MF, Nasti RA, Vollbrecht M, Starker CG, Clark MD, Voytas DF. Nat Biotechnol. 2019 Dec 16. pii: 10.1038/s41587-019-0337-2. doi: 10.1038/s41587-019-0337-2. PubMed 31844292.
Backbone
  Vector backbone: pMOD_C'5014
  Backbone manufacturer: Cambia
  Vector type: Plant Expression
Growth in bacteria
  Bacterial resistance: Ampicillin, 100 μg/mL
  Growth temperature: 37°C
  Growth strain: DH5alpha
  Copy number: High Copy
Gene/Insert
  Gene/Insert name: IPT
  Species: A. tumefaciens
  Mutation: codon optimized CDSs
  Cloning method: Restriction Enzyme; 5′ cloning site unknown (unknown if destroyed); 3′ cloning site unknown (unknown if destroyed)
Terms and licenses: Academic/Nonprofit Terms; Industry Terms: Not Available to Industry
Depositor comments: Please note that this plasmid is a Module C' (C-prime) compatible with the Cermak plasmids (https://www.addgene.org/browse/article/28189956/)
How to cite: pMM107 was a gift from Daniel Voytas (Addgene plasmid # 127227 ; http://n2t.net/addgene:127227 ; RRID:Addgene_127227)
