[The description below was written by a language model from this plasmid's Addgene catalogue record and pLannotate feature annotations shown in this document.]
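Description:
pMM107 is a small (about 4.2 kb) plant expression module built on the pMOD_C'5014 backbone. According to the depositor's notes it is a "Module C-prime" plasmid compatible with a modular plant genome-engineering cloning toolkit. This implies that it serves as an intermediate cassette donor to be assembled with other modules into a final transformation vector, not as a stand-alone plant delivery vector. Consistent with this, the annotated features include no T-DNA borders and no plant selectable marker. In E. coli it is maintained at high copy through a ColE1/pUC-type origin and selected with ampicillin via the bla (β-lactamase) gene under its native promoter.

The payload is a single expression unit described as 35S::IPT::pinII terminator. The strong constitutive cauliflower mosaic virus 35S promoter sits at the end of the linearised sequence record and reads across the circular junction into the IPT coding sequence at the start. IPT is isopentenyl transferase (also called ipt or tmr) from Agrobacterium tumefaciens, and the record notes that the coding sequence is codon optimised. The enzyme transfers a dimethylallyl group to AMP, a step in the biosynthesis of cytokinin phytohormones, so its overexpression in plant cells raises cytokinin levels and promotes cell division and shoot formation. The pinII terminator named in the purpose field was not picked up by the automated annotation, but it presumably lies in the unannotated region downstream of the IPT gene.

The associated publication concerns plant gene editing through de novo induction of meristems. This fits the use of the cassette as a developmental regulator delivered alongside editing reagents to trigger new shoot meristems.
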