Features (pLannotate 1.2.2; 5 found; start..end, strand, type, name):
     18..734     +  CDS            izt: IPT_AGRT7 - Also known as ipt, tmr. Experimental evidence at protein level: Swiss-Prot protein existence level 1. Transfers dimethylallyl groups to AMP as part of the biosynthesis of cytokinin phytohormones. From Agrobacterium tumefaciens (strain T37).
   1350..1450    +  promoter       AmpR promoter: bla
   1451..2311    +  CDS            AmpR: β-lactamase; bla; confers resistance to ampicillin, carbenicillin, and related antibiotics
   2518..3106    +  rep_origin     ori: high-copy-number ColE1/pMB1/pBR322/pUC origin of replication
   3812..4153    +  promoter       CaMV 35S promoter: strong constitutive promoter from cauliflower mosaic virus
>Addgene plasmid #127227 | pMM107 | addgene full sequence | sequence record 254517 | Addgene NGS Result
CGGGGGACTCCTGCAGGATGGATCTGCGTCTAATTTTCGGTCCAACTTGCACAGGAAAGACGTCGACCGC
GATACGTCTTGCCCAGCAGACTGGCCTTCCAGTCCTTTCGCTCGATCGGGTCCAATGCTGTCCTCAACTG
TCAACCGGAAGCGGACGACCAACAGTGGAAGAACTGAAAGGAACGACCCGTCTATACCTTGAAGATCGGC
CTCTGGTGAAGGGTATCATCGCAGCCAAGCAAGCTCACGAAAGGCTGATCGGGGAAGTGTACAATTATGA
GGCCCACGGCGGGCTTATTCTTGAGGGAGGATCTATCTCGTTGCTCAGGTGCATGGCGCAAAGCAGTTAT
TGGAGTACCGATTTTCGTTGGCATATTATTCGCCACAAGTTAGCAGACGAGGAGACATTCATGAACGCGG
CCAAGGCCAGAGTTAGGCAGATGTTGCGCCCTGCTGTAGGCCCATCTATTATTCAAGAGTTGGTTCATCT
TTGGAATGAGCCTCGGCTGAGGCCCATACTGAAAGAGATCGACGGATATCGATATGCCATGTTATTTGCT
AGCCAGAACCAGATCACACCCGATATGCTATTGCAGCTTGACCCAGATATGGAGGGTGAGTTGATTCATG
GAATCGCTCAGGAGTATCTCATCCATGCGCGCCGGCAGGAGCAGGAATTCCCTCCAGTGAGCGTGGTCGC
TTTCGAAGGATTCGAAGGTCCACCGTTCGGAATGTGCTAGCTCGAGCCCTAGACTTGTCCATCTTCTGGA
TTGGCCAAGTTAATTAATGTATGAAATAAAAGGATGCACACATAGTGACATGCTAATCACTATAATGTGG
GCATCAAAGTTGTGTGTTATGTGTAATTACTAATTATCTGAATAAGAGAAAGAGATCATCCATATTTCTT
ATCCTAAATGAATGTCACGTGTCTTTATAATTCTTTGATGAACCAGATGCATTTTATTAACCAATTCCAT
ATACATATAAATATTAATCATATATAATTAATATCAATTGGGTTAGCAAAACAAATCTAGTCTAGGTGTG
TTTTGCTAATTATTGGGGGATAGTGCAAAAAGAAATCTACGTTCTCAATAATTCAGATAGAAAACTTAAT
AAAGTGAGATAATTTACATAGATTGCTTTTATCCTTTGATATATGTGAAACCATGCATGATATAAGGAAA
ATAGATAGAGAAATAATTTTTTACATCGTTGAATATGTAAACAATTTAATTCAAGAAGCTAGGAATATAA
ATATTGAGGAGTTTATGATTAGAGCTCTCCCACTAGCAGGTGATGAAAAGCCTTAGGGTCAGGTGGCACT
TTTCGGGGAAATGTGCGATGAACCCCTATTTGTTTATTTTTCTAAATACATTCAAATATGTATCCGCTAA
TGAGACAATAACCCTGATAAATGCTTCAATTATATTGAAAAAGGAAGAGTATGAGTATCCAACATTTCCG
TGTCGCCCTTATTCCCTTTTTTGCGGCCTTCTGCCTTCCTGTTTTTGCTCACCCAGAAACGCTGGTGAAA
GTAAAAGATGCTGAAGATCAGTTGGGTGCCCGAGTGGGTTACATTGAACTGGATCTCAACAGCGGCAAAA
TCTTAGAGAGTTTTCGCCCCGAAGAACGCTTCCCAATGATGAGCACTTTCAAAGTTCTGCTATGTGGCGC
GGTGTTATCCCGTATTGATGCTGGGCAAGAGCAACTCGGTCGCCGCATACACTATTCTCAGAATGACTTG
GTTGAGTATTCACCAGTCACAGAAAAGCATCTTACGGATGGCATGACAGTAAGAGAATTATGTAGTGCTG
CCATAACCATGAGTGATAACACTGCGGCCAACTTACTTCTGACAACGATTGGAGGACCGAAGGAGCTAAC
CGCTTTTTTGCACAACATGGGGGATCATGTAACTCGCCTTGATCGTTGGGAACCGGAGCTGAATGAAGCC
ATACCAAACGACGAGCGTGACACCACGATGCCTGTAGCAATGGCAACAACTCTCCGCAAACTATTAACTG
GCGAACTACTTACTCTTGCTTCACGCCAGCAACTCATTGACTGGATGGAGGCGGACAAAGTTGCAGGACC
ACTTCTGCGCTCGGCACTTCCGGCTGGCTGGTTTATTGCTGATAAATCTGGAGCCGGTGAGCGTGGGTCT
CGCGGTATCATTGCAGCACTGGGGCCAGATGGTAAGCCCTCCCGTATCGTAGTTATCTACACGACGGGGA
GTCAGGCAACTATGGATGAACGAAATAGACAGATCGCTGAGATAGGTGCCTCACTGATTAAGCATTGGTA
ACTGTCAGACGAAGGGAAATAAATAGTAGCCCGCCTGATGTGCGGGCTTTTTTTTGGTGGTGGTTACCAG
TGTCGCTTAGCTACCGTAGGTCCTCTTAGGCGGTCCGATTAGCGACATAGTCATCAATGCCTTGACGGCA
AAATCCCTTAACGTGAGTTTTCGTTCCACTGAGCGTCAGACCCCGTAGAAAAGATCAAAGGATCTTCTTG
AGATCCTTTTTTTCTGCGCGTAATCTGCTGCTTGCAAACAAAAAAACCACCGCTACCAGCGGTGGTTTGT
TTGCCGGATCAAGAGCTACTAACTCTTTTTCCGAAGGTAACTGGCTTCAGCAGAGCGCAGATACCAAATA
CTGTTCTTCTAGTGTAGCCGTAGTTAGGCCACCACTTCAAGAACTCTGTAGCACCGCCTACATACCTCGC
TCTGCTAATCCTGTTACCAGTGGCTGCTGCCAGTGGCGATAAGTCGTGTCTTACCGGGTTGGACTCAAGA
CGATAGTTACCGGATAAGGCGCAGCGGTCGGGCTGAACGGGGGGTTCGTGCTCACAGCCCAGCTTGGAGC
GAACGACCTACACCGAACTGAGATACCTACAGCGTGAGCTATGAGAAAGCGCCACGCTTCCCGAAGGGAG
AAAGGCGGACAGGTATCCGGTAAGCGGCAGGGTCGGAACAGGAGAGCGCACGAGGGAGCTTCCAGGGGGA
AACGCCTGGTATCTTTATAGTCCTGTCGGGTTTCGCCACCTCTGACTTGAGCGTCGATTTTTGTGATGCT
CGTCAGGGGGGCGGAGCCTATGGAAAAACGCCAGCAACGCGGCCTTTTTACGGTTCCTGGCCTTTTGCTG
GCCTTTTGCTCACATGTTCTTTCCTGCGTTATCCCCTGATTCTGTGGATAACCGTATTACCGCCTTTGAG
TGAGCTGATACCGCTCGCCGCAGCCGAACGACCGAGCGCAGCGAGTCAGTGAGCGAGGAAGCGGAAGAGC
GCCCACCTGCAACGCCGGCGTAATATGGCGCGCCAGATTTGCCTTTTCAATTTCAGAAAGAATGCTAACC
CACAGATGGTTAGAGAGGCTTACGCAGCAGGTATCATCAAGACGATCTACCCGAGCAATAATCTCCAGGA
AATCAAATACCTTCCCAAGAAGGTTAAAGATGCAGTCAAAAGATTCAGGACTAACTGCATCAAGAACACA
GAGAAAGATATATTTCTCAAGATCAGAAGTACTATTCCAGTATGGACGATTCAAGGCTTGCTTCACAAAC
CAAGGCAAGTAATAGAGATTGGAGTCTCTAAAAAGGTAGTTCCCACTGAATCAAAGGCCATGGAGTCAAA
GATTCAAATAGAGGACCTAACAGAACTCGCCGTAAAGACTGGCGAACAGTTCATACAGAGTCTCTTACGA
CTCAATGACAAGAAGAAAATCTTCGTCAACATGGTGGAGCACGACACACTTGTCTACTCCAAAAATATCA
AAGATACAGTCTCAGAAGACCAAAGGGCAATTGAGACTTTTCAACAAAGGGTAATATCCGGAAACCTCCT
CGGATTCCATTGCCCAGCTATCTGTCACTTTATTGTGAAGATAGTGGAAAAGGAAGGTGGCTCCTACAAA
TGCCATCATTGCGATAAAGGAAAGGCCATCGTTGAAGATGCCTCTGCCGACAGTGGTCCCAAAGATGGAC
CCCCACCCACGAGGAGCATCGTGGAAAAAGAAGACGTTCCAACCACGTCTTCAAAGCAAGTGGATTGATG
TGATATCTCCACTGACGTAAGGGATGACGCACAATCCCACTATCCTTCGCAAGACCCTTCCTCTATATAA
GGAAGTTCATTTCATTTGGAGAGAACA
